>Addgene plasmid #233623 | psiCHECK2-7xUCUCUC | addgene full sequence | sequence record 464757 | Addgene NGS Result
AGATCTGCGCAGCACCATGGCCTGAAATAACCTCTGAAAGAGGAACTTGGTTAGGTACCTTCTGAGGCGG
AAAGAACCAGCTGTGGAATGTGTGTCAGTTAGGGTGTGGAAAGTCCCCAGGCTCCCCAGCAGGCAGAAGT
ATGCAAAGCATGCATCTCAATTAGTCAGCAACCAGGTGTGGAAAGTCCCCAGGCTCCCCAGCAGGCAGAA
GTATGCAAAGCATGCATCTCAATTAGTCAGCAACCATAGTCCCGCCCCTAACTCCGCCCATCCCGCCCCT
AACTCCGCCCAGTTCCGCCCATTCTCCGCCCCATGGCTGACTAATTTTTTTTATTTATGCAGAGGCCGAG
GCCGCCTCGGCCTCTGAGCTATTCCAGAAGTAGTGAGGAGGCTTTTTTGGAGGCCTAGGCTTTTGCAAAA
AGCTTGATTCTTCTGACACAACAGTCTCGAACTTAAGCTGCAGAAGTTGGTCGTGAGGCACTGGGCAGGT
AAGTATCAAGGTTACAAGACAGGTTTAAGGAGACCAATAGAAACTGGGCTTGTCGAGACAGAGAAGACTC
TTGCGTTTCTGATAGGCACCTATTGGTCTTACTGACATCCACTTTGCCTTTCTCTCCACAGGTGTCCACT
CCCAGTTCAATTACAGCTCTTAAGGCTAGAGTACTTAATACGACTCACTATAGGGAATCTCTCCAACAAT
CTCTCCAACAATCTCTCCAACAATCTCTCCAACAATCTCTCCAACAATCTCTCCAACAATCTCTCCACCA
TGGCTTCCAAGGTGTACGACCCCGAGCAACGCAAACGCATGATCACTGGGCCTCAGTGGTGGGCTCGCTG
CAAGCAAATGAACGTGCTGGACTCCTTCATCAACTACTATGATTCCGAGAAGCACGCCGAGAACGCCGTG
ATTTTTCTGCATGGTAACGCTGCCTCCAGCTACCTGTGGAGGCACGTCGTGCCTCACATCGAGCCCGTGG
CTAGATGCATCATCCCTGATCTGATCGGAATGGGTAAGTCCGGCAAGAGCGGGAATGGCTCATATCGCCT
CCTGGATCACTACAAGTACCTCACCGCTTGGTTCGAGCTGCTGAACCTTCCAAAGAAAATCATCTTTGTG
GGCCACGACTGGGGGGCTTGTCTGGCCTTTCACTACTCCTACGAGCACCAAGACAAGATCAAGGCCATCG
TCCATGCTGAGAGTGTCGTGGACGTGATCGAGTCCTGGGACGAGTGGCCTGACATCGAGGAGGATATCGC
CCTGATCAAGAGCGAAGAGGGCGAGAAAATGGTGCTTGAGAATAACTTCTTCGTCGAGACCATGCTCCCA
AGCAAGATCATGCGGAAACTGGAGCCTGAGGAGTTCGCTGCCTACCTGGAGCCATTCAAGGAGAAGGGCG
AGGTTAGACGGCCTACCCTCTCCTGGCCTCGCGAGATCCCTCTCGTTAAGGGAGGCAAGCCCGACGTCGT
CCAGATTGTCCGCAACTACAACGCCTACCTTCGGGCCAGCGACGATCTGCCTAAGATGTTCATCGAGTCC
GACCCTGGGTTCTTTTCCAACGCTATTGTCGAGGGAGCTAAGAAGTTCCCTAACACCGAGTTCGTGAAGG
TGAAGGGCCTCCACTTCAGCCAGGAGGACGCTCCAGATGAAATGGGTAAGTACATCAAGAGCTTCGTGGA
GCGCGTGCTGAAGAACGAGCAGTAATTCTAGGCGATCGCTCGAGCCCGGGAATTCGTTTAAACCTAGAGC
GGCCGCTGGCCGCAATAAAATATCTTTATTTTCATTACATCTGTGTGTTGGTTTTTTGTGTGAGGATCTA
AATGAGTCTTCGGACCTCGCGGGGGCCGCTTAAGCGGTGGTTAGGGTTTGTCTGACGCGGGGGGAGGGGG
AAGGAACGAAACACTCTCATTCGGAGGCGGCTCGGGGTTTGGTCTTGGTGGCCACGGGCACGCAGAAGAG
CGCCGCGATCCTCTTAAGCACCCCCCCGCCCTCCGTGGAGGCGGGGGTTTGGTCGGCGGGTGGTAACTGG
CGGGCCGCTGACTCGGGCGGGTCGCGCGCCCCAGAGTGTGACCTTTTCGGTCTGCTCGCAGACCCCCGGG
CGGCGCCGCCGCGGCGGCGACGGGCTCGCTGGGTCCTAGGCTCCATGGGGACCGTATACGTGGACAGGCT
CTGGAGCATCCGCACGACTGCGGTGATATTACCGGAGACCTTCTGCGGGACGAGCCGGGTCACGCGGCTG
ACGCGGAGCGTCCGTTGGGCGACAAACACCAGGACGGGGCACAGGTACACTATCTTGTCACCCGGAGGCG
CGAGGGACTGCAGGAGCTTCAGGGAGTGGCGCAGCTGCTTCATCCCCGTGGCCCGTTGCTCGCGTTTGCT
GGCGGTGTCCCCGGAAGAAATATATTTGCATGTCTTTAGTTCTATGATGACACAAACCCCGCCCAGCGTC
TTGTCATTGGCGAATTCGAACACGCAGATGCAGTCGGGGCGGCGCGGTCCCAGGTCCACTTCGCATATTA
AGGTGACGCGTGTGGCCTCGAACACCGAGCGACCCTGCAGCGACCCGCTTAAAAGCTTGGCATTCCGGTA
CTGTTGGTAAAGCCACCATGGCCGATGCTAAGAACATTAAGAAGGGCCCTGCTCCCTTCTACCCTCTGGA
GGATGGCACCGCTGGCGAGCAGCTGCACAAGGCCATGAAGAGGTATGCCCTGGTGCCTGGCACCATTGCC
TTCACCGATGCCCACATTGAGGTGGACATCACCTATGCCGAGTACTTCGAGATGTCTGTGCGCCTGGCCG
AGGCCATGAAGAGGTACGGCCTGAACACCAACCACCGCATCGTGGTGTGCTCTGAGAACTCTCTGCAGTT
CTTCATGCCAGTGCTGGGCGCCCTGTTCATCGGAGTGGCCGTGGCCCCTGCTAACGACATTTACAACGAG
CGCGAGCTGCTGAACAGCATGGGCATTTCTCAGCCTACCGTGGTGTTCGTGTCTAAGAAGGGCCTGCAGA
AGATCCTGAACGTGCAGAAGAAGCTGCCTATCATCCAGAAGATCATCATCATGGACTCTAAGACCGACTA
CCAGGGCTTCCAGAGCATGTACACATTCGTGACATCTCATCTGCCTCCTGGCTTCAACGAGTACGACTTC
GTGCCAGAGTCTTTCGACAGGGACAAAACCATTGCCCTGATCATGAACAGCTCTGGGTCTACCGGCCTGC
CTAAGGGCGTGGCCCTGCCTCATCGCACCGCCTGTGTGCGCTTCTCTCACGCCCGCGACCCTATTTTCGG
CAACCAGATCATCCCCGACACCGCTATTCTGAGCGTGGTGCCATTCCACCACGGCTTCGGCATGTTCACC
ACCCTGGGCTACCTGATTTGCGGCTTTCGGGTGGTGCTGATGTACCGCTTCGAGGAGGAGCTGTTCCTGC
GCAGCCTGCAAGACTACAAAATTCAGTCTGCCCTGCTGGTGCCAACCCTGTTCAGCTTCTTCGCTAAGAG
CACCCTGATCGACAAGTACGACCTGTCTAACCTGCACGAGATTGCCTCTGGCGGCGCCCCACTGTCTAAG
GAGGTGGGCGAAGCCGTGGCCAAGCGCTTTCATCTGCCAGGCATCCGCCAGGGCTACGGCCTGACCGAGA
CAACCAGCGCCATTCTGATTACCCCAGAGGGCGACGACAAGCCTGGCGCCGTGGGCAAGGTGGTGCCATT
CTTCGAGGCCAAGGTGGTGGACCTGGACACCGGCAAGACCCTGGGAGTGAACCAGCGCGGCGAGCTGTGT
GTGCGCGGCCCTATGATTATGTCCGGCTACGTGAATAACCCTGAGGCCACAAACGCCCTGATCGACAAGG
ACGGCTGGCTGCACTCTGGCGACATTGCCTACTGGGACGAGGACGAGCACTTCTTCATCGTGGACCGCCT
GAAGTCTCTGATCAAGTACAAGGGCTACCAGGTGGCCCCAGCCGAGCTGGAGTCTATCCTGCTGCAGCAC
CCTAACATTTTCGACGCCGGAGTGGCCGGCCTGCCCGACGACGATGCCGGCGAGCTGCCTGCCGCCGTCG
TCGTGCTGGAACACGGCAAGACCATGACCGAGAAGGAGATCGTGGACTATGTGGCCAGCCAGGTGACAAC
CGCCAAGAAGCTGCGCGGCGGAGTGGTGTTCGTGGACGAGGTGCCCAAGGGCCTGACCGGCAAGCTGGAC
GCCCGCAAGATCCGCGAGATCCTGATCAAGGCTAAGAAAGGCGGCAAGATCGCCGTGTAATAATTCTAGA
GTCGGGGCGGCCGGCCGCTTCGAGCAGACATGATAAGATACATTGATGAGTTTGGACAAACCACAACTAG
AATGCAGTGAAAAAAATGCTTTATTTGTGAAATTTGTGATGCTATTGCTTTATTTGTAACCATTATAAGC
TGCAATAAACAAGTTAACAACAACAATTGCATTCATTTTATGTTTCAGGTTCAGGGGGAGGTGTGGGAGG
TTTTTTAAAGCAAGTAAAACCTCTACAAATGTGGTAAAATCGATAAGGATCCAGGTGGCACTTTTCGGGG
AAATGTGCGCGGAACCCCTATTTGTTTATTTTTCTAAATACATTCAAATATGTATCCGCTCATGAGACAA
TAACCCTGATAAATGCTTCAATAATATTGAAAAAGGAAGAGTATGAGTATTCAACATTTCCGTGTCGCCC
TTATTCCCTTTTTTGCGGCATTTTGCCTTCCTGTTTTTGCTCACCCAGAAACGCTGGTGAAAGTAAAAGA
TGCTGAAGATCAGTTGGGTGCACGAGTGGGTTACATCGAACTGGATCTCAACAGCGGTAAGATCCTTGAG
AGTTTTCGCCCCGAAGAACGTTTTCCAATGATGAGCACTTTTAAAGTTCTGCTATGTGGCGCGGTATTAT
CCCGTATTGACGCCGGGCAAGAGCAACTCGGTCGCCGCATACACTATTCTCAGAATGACTTGGTTGAGTA
CTCACCAGTCACAGAAAAGCATCTTACGGATGGCATGACAGTAAGAGAATTATGCAGTGCTGCCATAACC
ATGAGTGATAACACTGCGGCCAACTTACTTCTGACAACGATCGGAGGACCGAAGGAGCTAACCGCTTTTT
TGCACAACATGGGGGATCATGTAACTCGCCTTGATCGTTGGGAACCGGAGCTGAATGAAGCCATACCAAA
CGACGAGCGTGACACCACGATGCCTGTAGCAATGGCAACAACGTTGCGCAAACTATTAACTGGCGAACTA
CTTACTCTAGCTTCCCGGCAACAATTAATAGACTGGATGGAGGCGGATAAAGTTGCAGGACCACTTCTGC
GCTCGGCCCTTCCGGCTGGCTGGTTTATTGCTGATAAATCTGGAGCCGGTGAGCGTGGGTCTCGCGGTAT
CATTGCAGCACTGGGGCCAGATGGTAAGCCCTCCCGTATCGTAGTTATCTACACGACGGGGAGTCAGGCA
ACTATGGATGAACGAAATAGACAGATCGCTGAGATAGGTGCCTCACTGATTAAGCATTGGTAACTGTCAG
ACCAAGTTTACTCATATATACTTTAGATTGATTTAAAACTTCATTTTTAATTTAAAAGGATCTAGGTGAA
GATCCTTTTTGATAATCTCATGACCAAAATCCCTTAACGTGAGTTTTCGTTCCACTGAGCGTCAGACCCC
GTAGAAAAGATCAAAGGATCTTCTTGAGATCCTTTTTTTCTGCGCGTAATCTGCTGCTTGCAAACAAAAA
AACCACCGCTACCAGCGGTGGTTTGTTTGCCGGATCAAGAGCTACCAACTCTTTTTCCGAAGGTAACTGG
CTTCAGCAGAGCGCAGATACCAAATACTGTTCTTCTAGTGTAGCCGTAGTTAGGCCACCACTTCAAGAAC
TCTGTAGCACCGCCTACATACCTCGCTCTGCTAATCCTGTTACCAGTGGCTGCTGCCAGTGGCGATAAGT
CGTGTCTTACCGGGTTGGACTCAAGACGATAGTTACCGGATAAGGCGCAGCGGTCGGGCTGAACGGGGGG
TTCGTGCACACAGCCCAGCTTGGAGCGAACGACCTACACCGAACTGAGATACCTACAGCGTGAGCTATGA
GAAAGCGCCACGCTTCCCGAAGGGAGAAAGGCGGACAGGTATCCGGTAAGCGGCAGGGTCGGAACAGGAG
AGCGCACGAGGGAGCTTCCAGGGGGAAACGCCTGGTATCTTTATAGTCCTGTCGGGTTTCGCCACCTCTG
ACTTGAGCGTCGATTTTTGTGATGCTCGTCAGGGGGGCGGAGCCTATGGAAAAACGCCAGCAACGCGGCC
TTTTTACGGTTCCTGGCCTTTTGCTGGCCTTTTGCTCACATGGCTCGAC
Features (pLannotate 1.2.2; 12 found; start..end, strand, type, name):
     62..419     +  promoter       SV40 promoter: SV40 enhancer and early promoter
    489..621     +  intron         chimeric intron: chimera between introns from human β-globin and immunoglobulin heavy chain genes
    666..684     +  promoter       T7 promoter: promoter for bacteriophage T7 RNA polymerase
    770..1705    +  CDS            hRluc: Renilla luciferase human codon-optimized
   1764..1812    +  polyA_signal   poly(A) signal: synthetic polyadenylation signal
   1821..2572    +  promoter       HSV TK promoter: herpes simplex virus thymidine kinase promoter
   2608..4260    +  CDS            luciferase: firefly luciferase; luc+; enhanced luc+ version of the luciferase gene AAS38485.1 42718124.0
   4304..4425    -  polyA_signal   SV40 poly(A) signal: SV40 polyadenylation signal
   4448..4516    -  CDS            large T antigen (fragment): large T antigen from SV40 (simian virus 40)
   4558..4662    +  promoter       AmpR promoter: bla
   4663..5523    +  CDS            AmpR: β-lactamase; bla; confers resistance to ampicillin, carbenicillin, and related antibiotics
   5694..6282    +  rep_origin     ori: high-copy-number ColE1/pMB1/pBR322/pUC origin of replication
