[The description below was written by a language model from this plasmid's Addgene catalogue record and pLannotate feature annotations shown in this document.]
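Description:
psiCHECK2-7xUCUCUC is a dual-luciferase reporter plasmid built on the psiCHECK2 backbone for expression in mammalian cells. It is propagated in E. coli as a high-copy plasmid through a ColE1/pUC-type origin and is selected with ampicillin via the β-lactamase gene and its native promoter.

The plasmid carries two independent reporter cassettes. In the first, the SV40 enhancer/early promoter drives human codon-optimized Renilla luciferase (hRluc). A chimeric β-globin/immunoglobulin intron lies upstream to improve expression, and a synthetic poly(A) signal terminates the transcript. A T7 promoter sits just before the Renilla coding region, so the reporter mRNA can also be transcribed in vitro. In the second cassette, the HSV thymidine kinase promoter drives firefly luciferase (luc+), followed by an SV40 poly(A) signal. This cassette provides an internal control for normalizing the Renilla signal on the same plasmid.

The insert is a synthetic element of seven repeats of the UCUCUC motif, introduced by Gibson cloning. It is not annotated in the feature table, and the record does not state its exact position. There is an unannotated gap of roughly 85 nucleotides between the T7 promoter and the start of hRluc, which would be consistent with placement in the Renilla 5′ UTR, but this is an inference rather than a recorded fact.

The stated purpose is expression of a reporter gene bearing these motifs. The associated publication concerns RNA sequence-selective translation repression by a compound that anchors eIF4A and DDX3 to GNG motifs. This suggests the construct is used to test how defined motifs affect reporter translation, although its specific role in those experiments is not recorded.
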