Addgene plasmid #233623: psiCHECK2-7xUCUCUC
Purpose: Expression of reporter gene with 7xUCUCUC motifs
Depositing lab: Shintaro Iwasaki. Depositing organization: RIKEN Pioneering Research Institute, Wako. Publication: DMDA-PatA mediates RNA sequence-selective translation repression by anchoring eIF4A and DDX3 to GNG motifs. Saito H, Handa Y, Chen M, Schneider-Poetsch T, Shichino Y, Takahashi M, Romo D, Yoshida M, Furstner A, Ito T, Fukuzawa K, Iwasaki S. Nat Commun. 2024 Sep 2;15(1):7418. doi: 10.1038/s41467-024-51635-9. PubMed 39223140.
Backbone
  Vector backbone: psiCHECK2
  Vector type: Luciferase
Growth in bacteria
  Bacterial resistance: Ampicillin, 100 μg/mL
  Growth temperature: 37°C
  Growth strain: DH5alpha
  Copy number: High Copy
Gene/Insert
  Gene/Insert name: 7xUCUCUC
  Species: Synthetic
  Cloning method: Gibson Cloning
Terms and licenses: Academic/Nonprofit Terms; Industry Terms: Not Available to Industry
How to cite: psiCHECK2-7xUCUCUC was a gift from Shintaro Iwasaki (Addgene plasmid # 233623 ; http://n2t.net/addgene:233623 ; RRID:Addgene_233623)
